>Addgene plasmid #230625 | AiP1355 - pAAV-AiE2126m-minBG-SYFP2-WPRE3-BGHpA | addgene full sequence | sequence record 466241 | Addgene NGS Result
TCACGCTGTAGGTATCTCAGTTCGGTGTAGGTCGTTCGCTCCAAGCTGGGCTGTGTGCACGAACCCCCCG
TTCAGCCCGACCGCTGCGCCTTATCCGGTAACTATCGTCTTGAGTCCAACCCGGTAAGACACGACTTATC
GCCACTGGCAGCAGCCACTGGTAACAGGATTAGCAGAGCGAGGTATGTAGGCGGTGCTACAGAGTTCTTG
AAGTGGTGGCCTAACTACGGCTACACTAGAAGAACAGTATTTGGTATCTGCGCTCTGCTGAAGCCAGTTA
CCTTCGGAAAAAGAGTTGGTAGCTCTTGATCCGGCAAACAAACCACCGCTGGTAGCGGTGGTTTTTTTGT
TTGCAAGCAGCAGATTACGCGCAGAAAAAAAGGATCTCAAGAAGATCCTTTGATCTTTTCTACGGGGTCT
GACGCTCAGTGGAACGAAAACTCACGTTAAGGGATTTTGGTCATGAGATTATCAAAAAGGATCTTCACCT
AGATCCTTTTAAATTAAAAATGAAGTTTTAAATCAATCTAAAGTATATATGAGTAAACTTGGTCTGACAG
TTACCAATGCTTAATCAGTGAGGCACCTATCTCAGCGATCTGTCTATTTCGTTCATCCATAGTTGCCTGA
CTCCCCGTCGTGTAGATAACTACGATACGGGAGGGCTTACCATCTGGCCCCAGTGCTGCAATGATACCGC
GAGACCCACGCTCACCGGCTCCAGATTTATCAGCAATAAACCAGCCAGCCGGAAGGGCCGAGCGCAGAAG
TGGTCCTGCAACTTTATCCGCCTCCATCCAGTCTATTAATTGTTGCCGGGAAGCTAGAGTAAGTAGTTCG
CCAGTTAATAGTTTGCGCAACGTTGTTGCCATTGCTACAGGCATCGTGGTGTCACGCTCGTCGTTTGGTA
TGGCTTCATTCAGCTCCGGTTCCCAACGATCAAGGCGAGTTACATGATCCCCCATGTTGTGCAAAAAAGC
GGTTAGCTCCTTCGGTCCTCCGATCGTTGTCAGAAGTAAGTTGGCCGCAGTGTTATCACTCATGGTTATG
GCAGCACTGCATAATTCTCTTACTGTCATGCCATCCGTAAGATGCTTTTCTGTGACTGGTGAGTACTCAA
CCAAGTCATTCTGAGAATAGTGTATGCGGCGACCGAGTTGCTCTTGCCCGGCGTCAATACGGGATAATAC
CGCGCCACATAGCAGAACTTTAAAAGTGCTCATCATTGGAAAACGTTCTTCGGGGCGAAAACTCTCAAGG
ATCTTACCGCTGTTGAGATCCAGTTCGATGTAACCCACTCGTGCACCCAACTGATCTTCAGCATCTTTTA
CTTTCACCAGCGTTTCTGGGTGAGCAAAAACAGGAAGGCAAAATGCCGCAAAAAAGGGAATAAGGGCGAC
ACGGAAATGTTGAATACTCATACTCTTCCTTTTTCAATATTATTGAAGCATTTATCAGGGTTATTGTCTC
ATGAGCGGATACATATTTGAATGTATTTAGAAAAATAAACAAATAGGGGTTCCGCGCACATTTCCCCGAA
AAGTGCCACCTGACGTCTAAGAAACCATTATTATCATGACATTAACCTATAAAAATAGGCGTATCACGAG
GCCCTTTCGTCTCGCGCGTTTCGGTGATGACGGTGAAAACCTCTGACACATGCAGCTCCCGGAGACGGTC
ACAGCTTGTCTGTAAGCGGATGCCGGGAGCAGACAAGCCCGTCAGGGCGCGTCAGCGGGTGTTGGCGGGT
GTCGGGGCTGGCTTAACTATGCGGCATCAGAGCAGATTGTACTGAGAGTGCACCATAAAATTGTAAACGT
TAATATTTTGTTAAAATTCGCGTTAAATTTTTGTTAAATCAGCTCATTTTTTAACCAATAGACCGAAATC
GGCAAAATCCCTTATAAATCAAAAGAATAGCCCGAGATAGAGT
[37 nt withheld, positions 1934-1970]
AAAGAACGTGGACTCCAACGTCAAAGG
[141 nt withheld, positions 1998-2138]
G
[46 nt withheld, positions 2140-2185]
A
[95 nt withheld, positions 2187-2281]
TATGCGGTGTGAAATACCGCACAGATGCGTAAGGAGAAAATACCGCATCAGGCGCCCCTGCAGGCAGCTG
CGCGCTCGCTCGCTCACTGAGGCCGCCCGGGCAAAGCCCGGGCGTCGGGCGACCTTTGGTCGCCCGGCCT
CAGTGAGCGAGCGAGCGCGCAGAGAGGGAGTGGCCAACTCCATCACTAGGGGTTCCTGCGGCCGCTCGGT
CCGCACGTGAGATCTCATGCCTGCTATTGTCTTCCCAATCCTCCCCCTTGCTGTCCTGCCCCACCCCACC
CCCCAGAATAGAATGACACCTACTCAGACAATGCGATGCAATTTCCTCATTTTATTAGGAAAGGACAGTG
GGAGTGGCACCTTCCAGGGTCAAGGAAGGCACGGGGGAGGGGCAAACAACAGATGGCTGGCAACTAGAAG
GCACAGTCGAAGATCTCTCGAGCCACGGAATTGTCAGTGCCCAACAGCCGAGCCCCTGTCCAGCAGCGGG
CAAGGCAGGCGGCGATGAGTTCCGCCGTGGCAAGAACTAACCAGGATTTATACAAGGAGGAGAAAATGAA
AGCCATACGGGAAGCAATAGCATGATACAAAGGCATTAAAGCAGCGTATCCACATAGCGTAAAAGGAGCA
ACATAGTTAAGAATACCAGTCAATCTTTCACAAATTTTGTAATCCAGAGGTTGATTATGATATCGAATTC
GCGGCCGCGGCGCGCCGTCGACTTACTTGTACAGCTCGTCCATGCCGAGAGTGATCCCGGCGGCGGTCAC
GAACTCCAGCAGGACCATGTGATCGCGCTTCTCGTTGGGGTCTTTGCTCAGCTTGGACTGGTAGCTCAGG
TAGTGGTTGTCGGGCAGCAGCACGGGGCCGTCGCCGATGGGGGTGTTCTGCTGGTAGTGGTCGGCGAGCT
GCACGCCGCCGTCCTCGATGTTGTGGCGGATCTTGAAGTTGGCCTTGATGCCGTTCTTCTGCTTGTCGGC
GGTGATATAGACGTTGTGGCTGTTGTAGTTGTACTCCAGCTTGTGCCCCAGGATGTTGCCGTCCTCCTTG
AAGTCGATGCCCTTCAGCTCGATGCGGTTCACCAGGGTGTCGCCCTCGAACTTCACCTCGGCGCGGGTCT
TGTAGTTGCCGTCGTCCTTGAAGAAGATGGTGCGCTCCTGGACGTAGCCTTCGGGCATGGCGGACTTGAA
GAAGTCGTGCTGCTTCATGTGGTCGGGGTAGCGGGCGAAGCACTGCACGCCGTAGCCCAGGGTGGTCACG
AGGGTGGGCCAGGGCACGGGCAGCTTGCCGGTGGTGCAGATCAGCTTCAGGGTCAGCTTGCCGTAGGTGG
CATCGCCCTCGCCCTCGCCGGACACGCTGAACTTGTGGCCGTTTACGTCGCCGTCCAGCTCGACCAGGAT
GGGCACCACCCCGGTGAACAGCTCCTCGCCCTTGCTCACCATGGTGGCGACCGGTAGCGCTAGCTTCGAA
AGATCTGGATCCCAGAAGCAAATGTAAGCAATAGATGGCTCTGCCCTGACTTTTATGCCCAGCCCGAGCT
CCTAACAAGACAGACACAGACAGGTACGCACTGCTTGATGCTCTCTCTACAGATGCAGAATCTGATGTAG
GACTGTGAGACACTGTAGCTCTCCCCACTGACTTCATCTTGCCATAATTGTGTTCTCTAACAATTGTTAA
CTCTAGAGAACCAGACATCCTGTGAGTCTTGGCATTGTCAGAGAAGTCTCATGCTTCCTGTATGACTCAG
CCTAGTCCTTGCGTCTGGTCAGTCTCTAGATGTTTTCCTGTCTGTAGTTGTGAAGCTGGCTTGTGACGTC
TGCTCTGTGGGCCAGGCCGAGGCTTCAGGAAAGAACTAGCAGTGCTCCAGGAAGGAAAAGGTGGAGCCAC
AGGCTGCTCTCCTCATGCACCACTAGCCTCCTCTGTCAGTTGCTCTTCAGAGGCCCTGGACAACAAAGTT
CTGGTTTCTATCTGTGAACAGAAGCTGCAGCACTTCAGGTGAGAGCAGAGAAAAGCACGCGTGCGGCCGC
AGGAACCCCTAGTGATGGAGTTGGCCACTCCCTCTCTGCGCGCTCGCTCGCTCACTGAGGCCGGGCGACC
AAAGGTCGCCCGACGCCCGGGCGGCCTCAGTGAGCGAGCGAGCGCGCAGCTGCCTGCAGGACATGTGAGC
AAAAGGCCAGCAAAAGGCCAGGAACCGTAAAAAGGCCGCGTTGCTGGCGTTTTTCCATAGGCTCCGCCCC
CCTGACGAGCATCACAAAAATCGACGCTCAAGTCAGAGGTGGCGAAACCCGACAGGACTATAAAGATACC
AGGCGTTTCCCCCTGGAAGCTCCCTCGTGCGCTCTCCTGTTCCGACCCTGCCGCTTACCGGATACCTGTC
CGCCTTTCTCCCTTCGGGAAGCGTGGCGCTTTCTCATAGC
Features (pLannotate 1.2.2; 14 found; start..end, strand, type, name):
    561..1421    -  CDS            AmpR: β-lactamase; bla; confers resistance to ampicillin, carbenicillin, and related antibiotics
   1422..1526    -  promoter       AmpR promoter: bla
   1621..1656    +  CDS            rop (fragment): Rop protein, which maintains plasmids at low copy number; rop
   1758..1807    +  misc_feature   bom (fragment): basis of mobility region from pBR322
   1808..2263    -  rep_origin     f1 ori (sequence partly withheld): f1 bacteriophage origin of replication; arrow indicates direction of (+) strand synthesis
   2282..2333    +  misc_feature   bom (fragment): basis of mobility region from pBR322
   2338..2478    -  repeat_region  AAV2 ITR: inverted terminal repeat of adeno-associated virus serotype 2 inverted
   2596..2707    -  polyA_signal   bGH poly(A) signal: bovine growth hormone polyadenylation signal
   2724..2804    -  misc_feature   WPRE (fragment): woodchuck hepatitis virus posttranscriptional regulatory element
   2810..2967    -  misc_feature   WPRE (fragment): woodchuck hepatitis virus posttranscriptional regulatory element
   3007..3723    -  CDS            SYFP2: SYFP2 is a basic (constitutively fluorescent) yellow fluorescent protein published in 2006, derived from Aequorea victoria. It is reported to be a very rapidly-maturing monomer with moderate acid sensitivity.
   4347..4374    -  repeat_region  AAV2 ITR (fragment): inverted terminal repeat of adeno-associated virus serotype 2 inverted
   4403..4430    -  repeat_region  AAV2 ITR (fragment): inverted terminal repeat of adeno-associated virus serotype 2 inverted
   4503..390     -  rep_origin     ori (across the origin): high-copy-number ColE1/pMB1/pBR322/pUC origin of replication
