[The description below was written by a language model from this plasmid's Addgene catalogue record and pLannotate feature annotations shown in this document.]
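Description:
AiP1355 - pAAV-AiE2126m-minBG-SYFP2-WPRE3-BGHpA is a 4.7 kb AAV transfer plasmid built on a pAAV2 backbone, intended for packaging a recombinant AAV genome that reports the activity of a candidate brain cell-type enhancer. In bacteria it is maintained by a high-copy ColE1/pUC-type origin and selected with ampicillin through the β-lactamase gene and its native promoter. An f1 phage origin and short remnants of pBR322 rop and bom sequences also sit in the backbone. The recorded propagation strain is a recombination-deficient one, which is a common choice for keeping the repeat-rich ITRs intact.

The payload lies between AAV2 inverted terminal repeats, which supply the cis signals for genome replication and encapsidation. One ITR is annotated in full, while the other is detected only as two short fragments. The enhancer AiE2126m is placed upstream of minBG, which by its name is presumably a minimal beta-globin promoter with little activity of its own, so that expression depends largely on the enhancer. Neither the enhancer nor the minimal promoter was picked up by the automated annotation, but an unannotated stretch of roughly 600 bp between the SYFP2 start and the ITR fragments is where they would be expected. The reporter is SYFP2, a fast-maturing monomeric yellow fluorescent protein derived from Aequorea victoria. It is followed by WPRE3, a shortened woodchuck posttranscriptional element (annotated as two WPRE fragments) that boosts transcript expression while saving packaging space, and then by the bovine growth hormone polyadenylation signal. According to the record, the enhancer was designed to drive AAV-mediated transgene expression in specific populations of brain cells, but the record does not state which populations it targets.
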