Addgene plasmid #230625: AiP1355 - pAAV-AiE2126m-minBG-SYFP2-WPRE3-BGHpA
Purpose: AiE2126m is an enhancer sequence, designed to drive AAV-mediated transgene expression in specific populations of brain cells
Depositing lab: Allen Institute for Brain Science & Bosiljka Tasic. Depositing organization: Allen Institute. Publication: A suite of enhancer AAVs and transgenic mouse lines for genetic access to cortical cell types. Ben-Simon Y, Hooper M, Narayan S, Daigle TL, Dwivedi D, Way SW, Oster A, Stafford DA, Mich JK, Taormina MJ, Martinez RA, Opitz-Araya X, Roth JR, Alexander JR, Allen S, Amster A, Arbuckle J, Ayala A, Baker PM, Bakken TE, Barcelli T, Barta S, Bendrick J, Bertagnolli D, Bielstein C, Bishwakarma P, Bowlus J, Boyer G, Brouner K, Casian B, Casper T, Chakka AB, Chakrabarty R, Chance RK, Chavan S, Clark M, Colbert K, Collman F, Daniel S, Departee M, DiValentin P, Donadio N, Dotson N, Egdorf T, Fliss T, Gabitto M, Garcia J, Gary A, Gasperini M, Gloe J, Goldy J, Gore BB, Graybuck L, Greisman N, Haeseleer F, Halterman C, Haradon Z, Hastings SD, Helback O, Ho W, Hockemeyer D, Huang C, Huff S, Hunker A, Johansen N, Jones D, Juneau Z, Kalmbach B, Kannan M, Khem S, Kussick E, Kutsal R, Larsen R, Lee C, Lee AY, Leibly M, Lenz GH, Li S, Liang E, Lusk N, Madigan Z, Malloy J, Malone J, McCue R, Melchor J, Mollenkopf T, Moosman S, Morin E, Newman D, Ng L, Ngo K, Omstead V, Otto S, Oyama A, Pena N, Pham T, Phillips E, Pom CA, Potekhina L, Ransford S, Ray PL, Rette D, Reynoldson C, Rimorin C, Rocha D, Ruiz A, Sanchez REA, Sawyer L, Sedeno-Cortes A, Sevigny JP, Shapovalova N, Shepard N, Shulga L, Sigler AR, Siverts L, Soliman S, Somasundaram S, Staats B, Stewart K, Szelenyi E, Tieu M, Trader C, Tran A, van Velthoven CTJ, Walker M, Wang Y, Weed N, Wirthlin M, Wood T, Wynalda B, Yao Z, Zhou T, Ariza J, Dee N, Reding M, Ronellenfitch K, Mufti S, Sunkin SM, Smith KA, Esposito L, Waters J, Thyagarajan B, Yao S, Lein ES, Zeng H, Levi BP, Ngai J, Ting JT, Tasic B. Cell. 2025 May 16:S0092-8674(25)00513-6. doi: 10.1016/j.cell.2025.05.002. PubMed 40403729.
Backbone
  Vector backbone: pAAV2
  Vector type: AAV
Growth in bacteria
  Bacterial resistance: Ampicillin, 100 μg/mL
  Growth temperature: 37°C
  Growth strain: NEB Stable
  Copy number: High Copy
Gene/Insert
  Gene/Insert name: SYFP2
  Species: Synthetic
  Promoter: minBG
  Cloning method: Restriction Enzyme; 5′ cloning site MluI (unknown if destroyed); 3′ cloning site SacI (unknown if destroyed)
Terms and licenses: Academic/Nonprofit Terms; Industry Terms: Not Available to Industry
How to cite: AiP1355 - pAAV-AiE2126m-minBG-SYFP2-WPRE3-BGHpA was a gift from Allen Institute for Brain Science & Bosiljka Tasic (Addgene plasmid # 230625 ; http://n2t.net/addgene:230625 ; RRID:Addgene_230625)
